>Addgene plasmid #202056 | 1BR9-AtWUSSTOP-Δα3 | addgene full sequence | sequence record 409953 | Addgene NGS Result
TTGAGATCCTTTTTTTCTGCGCGTAATCTGCTGCTTGCAAACAAAAAAACCACCGCTACCAGCGGTGGTT
TGTTTGCCGGATCAAGAGCTACCAACTCTTTTTCCGAAGGTAACTGGCTTCAGCAGAGCGCAGATACCAA
ATACTGTCCTTCTAGTGTAGCCGTAGTTAGGCCACCACTTCAAGAACTCTGTAGCACCGCCTACATACCT
CGCTCTGCTAATCCTGTTACCAGTGGCTGCTGCCAGTGGCGATAAGTCGTGTCTTACCGGGTTGGACTCA
AGACGATAGTTACCGGATAAGGCGCAGCGGTCGGGCTGAACGGGGGGTTCGTGCACACAGCCCAGCTTGG
AGCGAACGACCTACACCGAACTGAGATACCTACAGCGTGAGCTATGAGAAAGCGCCACGCTTCCCGAAGG
GAGAAAGGCGGACAGGTATCCGGTAAGCGGCAGGGTCGGAACAGGAGAGCGCACGAGGGAGCTTCCAGGG
GGAAACGCCTGGTATCTTTATAGTCCTGTCGGGTTTCGCCACCTCTGACTTGAGCGTCGATTTTTGTGAT
GCTCGTCAGGGGGGCGGAGCCTATGGAAAAACGCCAGCAACGCGGCCTTTTTACGGTTCCTGGCCTTTTG
CTGGCCTTTTGCTCACATGTTCTTTCCTGCGTTATCCCCTGATTCTGTGGATAACCGTATTACCGCCTTT
GAGTGAGCTGATACCGCTCGCCGCAGCCGAACGACCGAGCGCAGCGAGTCAGTGAGCGAGGAAGCGGAAG
AGCGCCTGATGCGGTATTTTCTCCTTACGCATCTGTGCGGTATTTCACACCGCAATGGTGCACTCTCAGT
ACAATCTGCTCTGATGCCGCATAGTTAAGCCAGTATACACTCCGCTATCGCTACGTGACTGGGTCATGGC
TGCGCCCCGACACCCGCCAACACCCGCTGACGCGCCCTGACGGGCTTGTCTGCTCCCGGCATCCGCTTAC
AGACAAGCTGTGACCGTCTCCGGGAGCTGCATGTGTCAGAGGTTTTCACCGTCATCACCGAAACGCGCGA
GGCAGCTGCGGTAAAGCTCATCAGCGTGGTCGTGAAGCGATTCACAGATGTCTGCCTGTTCATCCGCGTC
CAGCTCGTTGAGTTTCTCCAGAAGCGTTAATGTCTGGCTTCTGATAAAGCGGGCCATGTTAAGGGCGGTT
TTTTCCTGTTTGGTCACTGATGCCTCCGTGTAAGGGGGATTTCTGTTCATGGGGGTAATGATACCGATGA
AACGAGAGAGGATGCTCACGATACGGGTTACTGATGATGAACATGCCCGGTTACTGGAACGTTGTGAGGG
TAAACAACTGGCGGTATGGATGCGGCGGGACCAGAGAAAAATCACTCAGGGTCAATGCCAGCGCTTCGTT
AATACAGATGTAGGTGTTCCACAGGGTAGCCAGCAGCATCCTGCGATGCAGATCCGGAACATAATGGTGC
AGGGCGCTGACTTCCGCGTTTCCAGACTTTACGAAACACGGAAACCGAAGACCATTCATGTTGTTGCTCA
GGTCGCAGACGTTTTGCAGCAGCAGTCGCTTCACGTTCGCTCGCGTATCGGTGATTCATTCTGCTAACCA
GTAAGGCAACCCCGCCAGCCTAGCCGGGTCCTCAACGACAGGAGCACGATCATGCGCACCCGTGGGGCCG
CCATGCCGGCGATAATGGCCTGCTTCTCGCCGAAACGTTTGGTGGCGGGACCAGTGACGAAGGCTTGAGC
GAGGGCGTGCAAGATTCCGAATACCGCAAGCGACAGGCCGATCATCGTCGCGCTCCAGCGAAAGCGGTCC
TCGCCGAAAATGACCCAGAGCGCTGCCGGCACCTGTCCTACGAGTTGCATGATAAAGAAGACAGTCATAA
GTGCGGCGACGATAGTCATGCCCCGCGCCCACCGGAAGGAGCTGACTGGGTTGAAGGCTCTCAAGGGCAT
CGGTCGAGATCCCGGTGCCTAATGAGTGAGCTAACTTACATTAATTGCGTTGCGCTCACTGCCCGCTTTC
CAGTCGGGAAACCTGTCGTGCCAGCTGCATTAATGAATCGGCCAACGCGCGGGGAGAGGCGGTTTGCGTA
TTGGGCGCCAGGGTGGTTTTTCTTTTCACCAGTGAGACGGGCAACAGCTGATTGCCCTTCACCGCCTGGC
CCTGAGAGAGTTGCAGCAAGCGGTCCACGCTGGTTTGCCCCAGCAGGCGAAAATCCTGTTTGATGGTGGT
TAACGGCGGGATATAACATGAGCTGTCTTCGGTATCGTCGTATCCCACTACCGAGATATCCGCACCAACG
CGCAGCCCGGACTCGGTAATGGCGCGCATTGCGCCCAGCGCCATCTGATCGTTGGCAACCAGCATCGCAG
TGGGAACGATACCCTCATTCAGCATTTGCATGGTTTGTTGAAAACCGGACATGGCACTCCAGTCGCCTTC
CCGTTCCGCTATCGGCTGAATTTGATTGCGAGTGAGATATTTATGCCAGCCAGCCAGACGCAGACGCGCC
GAGACAGAACTTAATGGGCCCGCTAACAGCGCGATTTGCTGGTGACCCAATGCGACCAGATGCTCCACGC
CCAGTCGCGTACCGTCTTCATGGGAGAAAATAATACTGTTGATGGGTGTCTGGTCAGAGACATCAAGAAA
TAACGCCGGAACATTAGTGCAGGCAGCTTCCACAGCAATGGCATCCTGGTCATCCAGCGGATAGTTAATG
ATCAGCCCACTGACGCGTTGCGCGAGAAGATTGTGCACCGCCGCTTTACAGGCTTCGACGCCGCTTCGTT
CTACCATCGACACCACCACGCTGGCACCCAGTTGATCGGCGCGAGATTTAATCGCCGCGACAATTTGCGA
CGGCGCGTGCAGGGCCAGACTGGAGGTGGCAACGCCAATCAGCAACGACTGTTTGCCCGCCAGTTGTTGT
GCCACGCGGTTGGGAATGTAATTCAGCTCCGCCATCGCCGCTTCCACTTTTTCCCGCGTTTTCGCAGAAA
CGTGGCTGGCCTGGTTCACCACGCGGGAAACGGTCTGATAAGAGACACCGGCATACTCTGCGACATCGTA
TAACGTTACTGGTTTCACATTCACCACCCTGAATTGACTCTCTTCCGGGCGCTATCATGCCATACCGCGA
AAGGTTTTGCGCCATTCGATGGTGTCCGGGATCTCGACGCTCTCCCTTATGCGACTCCTGCATTAGGAAG
CAGCCCAGTAGTAGGTTGAGGCCGTTGAGCACCGCCGCCGCAAGGAATGGTGCATGCAAGGAGATGGCGC
CCAACAGTCCCCCGGCCACGGGGCCTGCCACCATACCCACGCCGAAACAAGCGCTCATGAGCCCGAAGTG
GCGAGCCCGATCTTCCCCATCGGTGATGTCGGCGATATAGGCGCCAGCAACCGCACCTGTGGCGCCGGTG
ATGCCGGCCACGATGCGTCCGGCGTAGAGGATCGAGATCTCGATCCCGCGAAATTAATACGACTCACTAT
AGGGGAATTGTGAGCGGATAACAATTCCCCTCTAGAAATAATTTTGTTTAACTTTAAGAAGGAGATATAC
CATGGGTTCTTCTCACCATCACCATCACCATGAAAACCTGTACTTCCAATCCAATGCACGCGATCACATG
GTCCTGCACGAGTACGTGAACGCCGCCGGGATCACTGGTGGCGGAGGTTCTGGAGGCGGTGGATCGTACT
TCCAATCCAATGCAGAACCTCCCCAGCACCAGCACCATCACCACCAGGCTGATCAAGAGTCGGGAAATAA
CAACAACAATAAAAGCGGGAGCGGGGGTTACACCTGTCGTCAAACATCCACGCGCTGGACACCAACCACT
GAACAAATCAAAATTTTGAAAGAATTATACTATAACAATGCCATTCGTTCACCTACCGCAGATCAAATCC
AAAAAATTACAGCACGCTTGCGCCAGTTCGGAAAGATTGAGGGAGGGACTAATATGACAACACCGAGTTC
GAGTCCCAACTCCGTTATGATGGCAGCGAACGATCACTATCATCCATTACTGCACCACCATCATGGAGTC
CCAATGCAGCGTCCAGCCAATTCCGTGAATGTCAAGCTGAACCAAGACCACCATCTTTATCACCACAATA
AGCCTTACCCATCTTTTAATAACGGCAACCTGAATCACGCCAGCAGTGGCACCGAATGCGGGGTCGTCAA
TGCGTCGAATGGATATATGTCGTCGCACGTCTACGGTTCTATGGAACAAGACTGTTCAATGAATTACAAC
AACGTAGGAGGGGGCTGGGCCAATATGGACCATCACTACAGCTCTGCGCCGTACAATTTCTTCGACCGTG
CTAAACCGTTATTCGGCTTAGAGGGACATCAGGAGGAGGAGGAATGCGGGGGTGACGCTTACTTAGAACA
TCGTCGTACTTTACCGCTTTTCCCGATGCATGGAGAGGACCATATCAATGGTGGGTCTGGCGCCATTTGG
AAGTACGGACAGTCGGAGGTACGCCCTTGCGCAAGTCTTGAGCTGCGTTTGAATTAGTAATAACATTGGT
AGTGGGAGCAACGGCAACAGCGGATCCGTGAGCCGCCGTCGCCGTCGCCGTCGCCGTCGCTAATAACATT
GGAAGTGGATAACGGATCCGAATTCGAGCGCCGTCGACAAGCTTGCGGCCGCACTCGAGCACCACCACCA
CCACCACTGAGATCCGGCTGCTAACAAAGCCCGAAAGGAAGCTGAGTTGGCTGCTGCCACCGCTGAGCAA
TAACTAGCATAACCCCTTGGGGCCTCTAAACGGGTCTTGAGGGGTTTTTTGCTGAAAGGAGGAACTATAT
CCGGATTGGCGAATGGG
[124 nt withheld, positions 4848-4971]
C
[91 nt withheld, positions 4973-5063]
A
[49 nt withheld, positions 5065-5113]
CCTTTGACGTTGGAGTCCACGTTCTTT
[37 nt withheld, positions 5141-5177]
ACCCTATCTCGGTCTATTCTTTTGATTTATAAGGGATTTTGCCGATTTCGGCCTATTGGTTAAAAAATGA
GCTGATTTAACAAAAATTTAACGCGAATTTTAACAAACTAGTAACGTTTACAATTTCAGGTGGCACTTTT
CGGGGAAATGTGCGCGGAACCCCTATTTGTTTATTTTTCTAAATACATTCAAATATGTATCCGCTCATGA
ATTAATTCTTAGAAAAACTCATCGAGCATCAAATGAAACTGCAATTTATTCATATCAGGATTATCAATAC
CATATTTTTGAAAAAGCCGTTTCTGTAATGAAGGAGAAAACTCACCGAGGCAGTTCCATAGGATGGCAAG
ATCCTGGTATCGGTCTGCGATTCCGACTCGTCCAACATCAATACAACCTATTAATTTCCCCTCGTCAAAA
ATAAGGTTATCAAGTGAGAAATCACCATGAGTGACGACTGAATCCGGTGAGAATGGCAAAAGTTTATGCA
TTTCTTTCCAGACTTGTTCAACAGGCCAGCCATTACGCTCGTCATCAAAATCACTCGCATCAACCAAACC
GTTATTCATTCGTGATTGCGCCTGAGCGAGACGAAATACGCGATCGCTGTTAAAAGGACAATTACAAACA
GGAATCGAATGCAACCGGCGCAGGAACACTGCCAGCGCATCAACAATGTTTTCACCTGAATCAGGATATT
CTTCTAATACCTGGAATGCTGTTTTCCCGGGGATCGCAGTGGTGAGTAACCATGCATCATCAGGAGTACG
GATAAAATGCTTGATGGTCGGAAGAGGCATAAATTCCGTCAGCCAGTTTAGTCTGACCATCTCATCTGTA
ACATCATTGGCAACGCTACCTTTGCCATGTTTCAGAAACAACTCTGGCGCATCGGGCTTCCCATACAATC
GATAGATTGTCGCACCTGATTGCCCGACATTATCGCGAGCCCATTTATACCCATATAAATCAGCATCCAT
GTTGGAATTTAATCGCGGCCTAGAGCAAGACGTTTCCCGTTGAATATGGCTCATAACACCCCTTGTATTA
CTGTTTATGTAAGCAGACAGTTTTATTGTTCATGACCAAAATCCCTTAACGTGAGTTTTCGTTCCACTGA
GCGTCAGACCCCGTAGAAAAGATCAAAGGATCTTC
Features (pLannotate 1.2.2; 21 found; start..end, strand, type, name):
      1..589     +  rep_origin     ori: high-copy-number ColE1/pMB1/pBR322/pUC origin of replication
    775..914     -  misc_feature   bom: basis of mobility region from pBR322
   1016..1207    -  CDS            rop: Rop protein, which maintains plasmids at low copy number; rop
   1224..1604    +  CDS            YPB1_ECOLX: Protein predicted: Swiss-Prot protein existence level 4. From Escherichia coli.
   1676..1967    -  CDS            TcR (fragment): tetracycline efflux protein; tet; confers resistance to tetracycline
   1982..2003    -  protein_bind   CAP binding site: CAP binding activates transcription in the presence of cAMP. E. coli catabolite activator protein
   2016..3098    -  CDS            lacI: lac repressor; lacI; The lac repressor binds to the lac operator to inhibit transcription in E. coli. This inhibition can be relieved by adding lactose or isopropyl-β-D-thiogalactopyranoside (IPTG).
   3099..3176    -  promoter       lacI promoter: lacI
   3184..3463    -  CDS            TcR (fragment): tetracycline efflux protein; tet; confers resistance to tetracycline
   3485..3503    +  promoter       T7 promoter: promoter for bacteriophage T7 RNA polymerase
   3504..3528    +  protein_bind   lac operator: The lac repressor binds to the lac operator to inhibit transcription in E. coli. This inhibition can be relieved by adding lactose or isopropyl-β-D-thiogalactopyranoside (IPTG). lac repressor encoded by lacI
   3543..3565    +  RBS            RBS: efficient ribosome binding site from bacteriophage T7 gene 10 (Olins and Rangwala, 1989)
   3584..3601    +  CDS            6xHis: 6xHis affinity tag
   3602..3618    +  CDS            TEV site (fragment): tobacco etch virus (TEV) protease recognition and cleavage site
   3791..4534    +  CDS            WUS (fragment): WUS_ARATH - Also known as PGA6. Experimental evidence at protein level: Swiss-Prot protein existence level 1. Transcription factor that plays a central role during early embryogenesis, oogenesis and flowering, probably by regulating expression of specific genes. Required to specify stem cell identity in meristems, such as shoot apical meristem (SAM). May induce shoot stem cells activity in order to maintain the stem cell identity. Involved in the developmental root meristem. In shoot apices, it is sufficient to induce the expression of CLV3, a putative ligand of the CLV signaling pathway. Also
   4680..4697    +  CDS            9xHis (fragment): 9xHis affinity tag
   4707..4756    +  CDS            SET1 (fragment): solubility-enhancement tag derived from T7 phage gene 10B
   4764..4811    +  terminator     T7 terminator: transcription terminator for bacteriophage T7 RNA polymerase
   4848..5276    +  rep_origin     f1 ori (sequence partly withheld): f1 bacteriophage origin of replication; arrow indicates direction of (+) strand synthesis
   5330..5387    +  promoter       AmpR promoter (fragment): bla
   5396..6211    -  CDS            KanR: aminoglycoside phosphotransferase; aph(3')-Ia; confers resistance to kanamycin in bacteria or G418 (Geneticin®) in eukaryotes
