[The description below was written by a language model from this plasmid's Addgene catalogue record and pLannotate feature annotations shown in this document.]
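Description:
1BR9-AtWUSSTOP-Δα3 is a bacterial expression plasmid of about 6.3 kb, built on the 1BR9 backbone, for producing a tagged, mutated form of the Arabidopsis thaliana transcription factor WUSCHEL in E. coli. It replicates from a ColE1/pBR322-type origin. The feature table also shows the rop gene and the bom mobility region, consistent with the low copy number listed in the catalogue. Selection is by kanamycin through an aph(3')-Ia resistance gene. An f1 phage origin is present, as are residual fragments of a tetracycline resistance gene that appear to be backbone remnants.

Expression follows a pET-style arrangement. A T7 promoter with an adjacent lac operator and the T7 gene 10 ribosome binding site drives the open reading frame, a plasmid-borne lacI gene provides repression that IPTG relieves, and a T7 terminator closes the unit. The reading frame starts with a 6xHis tag followed by a partial match to a TEV protease site. The catalogue also lists an N-terminal GFP11 tag on the backbone, which the automated annotation does not call out; it presumably lies in the unannotated stretch upstream of WUS. The insert, added by ligation-independent cloning, is an E. coli codon-optimized WUS coding sequence lacking the third helix of the homeodomain (residues 82–102). The "STOP" in the name suggests that translation ends before the downstream His and solubility-tag fragments annotated on the backbone, although the record does not say so explicitly.

The associated work describes delivered complementation in planta, an assay measuring peptide-mediated protein delivery into plants. The purified GFP11-tagged protein was presumably used as cargo in that assay, but the record does not state the specific role of this helix-deleted variant.
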