Addgene plasmid #202056: 1BR9-AtWUSSTOP-Δα3
Purpose: E. coli expression vector for N-ter GFP11 tagged Arabidopsis thaliana WUSCHEL with the third helix in the homeodomain deleted.
Depositing lab: Markita Landry. Depositing organization: University of California, Berkeley. Publication: Delivered complementation in planta (DCIP) enables measurement of peptide-mediated protein delivery efficiency in plants. Wang JW, Squire HJ, Goh NS, Ni HM, Lien E, Wong C, Gonzalez-Grandio E, Landry MP. Commun Biol. 2023 Aug 12;6(1):840. doi: 10.1038/s42003-023-05191-5. PubMed 37573467.
Backbone
  Vector backbone: 1BR9
  Backbone size w/o insert (bp): 5513
  Total vector size (bp): 6336
  Vector type: Bacterial Expression
Growth in bacteria
  Bacterial resistance: Kanamycin, 50 μg/mL
  Growth temperature: 37°C
  Growth strain: DH5alpha
  Copy number: Low Copy
Gene/Insert
  Gene/Insert name: AtWUS E. Coli Codon Optimized, third helix of homeodomain deleted
  Species: A. thaliana (mustard weed)
  Insert size (bp): 810
  Mutation: third helix of homeodomain deleted (AA82-102)
  GenBank ID: NM_127349
  Entrez Gene: WUS (a.k.a. AT2G17950, PGA6, T27K22.18, T27K22_18, WUS1, WUSCHEL, WUSCHEL 1)
  Promoter: T7 Promoter
  Tag / fusion protein: 6xHis (N terminal on backbone); GFP11 (N terminal on backbone)
  Cloning method: Ligation Independent Cloning
  Sequencing primers: 5′ TAATACGACTCACTATAGGG; 3′ GCTAGTTATTGCTCAGCGG
Terms and licenses: Academic/Nonprofit Terms; Industry Terms: Not Available to Industry
Depositor comments: Please visit https://www.biorxiv.org/content/10.1101/2022.05.03.490515v2 for bioRxiv preprint.
How to cite: 1BR9-AtWUSSTOP-Δα3 was a gift from Markita Landry (Addgene plasmid # 202056 ; http://n2t.net/addgene:202056 ; RRID:Addgene_202056)
